>Addgene plasmid #137672 | pHM033Env | addgene full sequence | sequence record 273386 | Addgene NGS Result
GACGGATCGGGAGATCTCCCGATCCCCTATGGTGCACTCTCAGTACAATCTGCTCTGATGCCGCATAGTT
AAGCCAGTATCTGCTCCCTGCTTGTGTGTTGGAGGTCGCTGAGTAGTGCGCGAGCAAAATTTAAGCTACA
ACAAGGCAAGGCTTGACCGACAATTGCATGAAGAATCTGCTTAGGGTTAGGCGTTTTGCGCTGCTTCGCG
ATGTACGGGCCAGATATACGCGTTGACATTGATTATTGACTAGTTATTAATAGTAATCAATTACGGGGTC
ATTAGTTCATAGCCCATATATGGAGTTCCGCGTTACATAACTTACGGTAAATGGCCCGCCTGGCTGACCG
CCCAACGACCCCCGCCCATTGACGTCAATAATGACGTATGTTCCCATAGTAACGCCAATAGGGACTTTCC
ATTGACGTCAATGGGTGGAGTATTTACGGTAAACTGCCCACTTGGCAGTACATCAAGTGTATCATATGCC
AAGTACGCCCCCTATTGACGTCAATGACGGTAAATGGCCCGCCTGGCATTATGCCCAGTACATGACCTTA
TGGGACTTTCCTACTTGGCAGTACATCTACGTATTAGTCATCGCTATTACCATGGTGATGCGGTTTTGGC
AGTACATCAATGGGCGTGGATAGCGGTTTGACTCACGGGGATTTCCAAGTCTCCACCCCATTGACGTCAA
TGGGAGTTTGTTTTGGCACCAAAATCAACGGGACTTTCCAAAATGTCGTAACAACTCCGCCCCATTGACG
CAAATGGGCGGTAGGCGTGTACGGTGGGAGGTCTATATAAGCAGAGCTCTCTGGCTAACTAGAGAACCCA
CTGCTTACTGGCTTATCGAAATTAATACGACTCACTATAGGGAGACCCAAGCTGGCTAGTTAAGCTTGGT
ACCGAGCTCGGATCCAGTACCCTTCACCGATCAAGCTTTAGGCATCTCCTATGGCAGGAAGAAGCGGAAG
CACCGACGAAGAACTCCTCAGAGCAGTAAGGATCATCAAAATCCTAAACCAGAGCAGTAAGTAAATGCAA
TGACACCTTTGCAAATTAGTGCAATAGCAGGATTGATAGTAGCGCTAATCGCAGCAATAGTAGTGTGGAC
TATAGTAGCTATAGAAGTTAAGAAATTATATAGGCAAAGCAAAATAGACAGGTTAGTTAAAAGAATAAGA
GAAAGAGCAGAAGACAGTGGAAATGAGAGTGAAGGGGACACAGATGAATTGGCCAAACTTGTGGAAATGG
GGGACTTTGATCCTTGGGTTGGTGATAATTTGTAGTGCCTCAGACAAGTTGTGGGTTACAGTTTATTATG
GAGTTCCTGTGTGGAAAGATGCAGATACCACCCTATTTTGTGCATCAGATGCTAAAGCACAGGAGACAGA
AGTGCACAATATCTGGGCCACACATGCCTGTGTACCCACAGACCCCAACCCACAAGAAATACACCTGAAA
AATGTAACAGAAAATTTTAACATGTGGAAAAATAACATGGTAGAGCAGATGCAGGAGGATGTAATCAGTT
TATGGGATCAAAGTCTAAAGCCATGTGTAAAGTTAACTCCTCTCTGTGTTACTTTAAATTGTAGCATTGC
TACTTTTCCCAATGACACTATGTCCAGGGACAATAGCAGTATCAATGACGATACCATAGGAAATCTAACA
GAGGAGTTAAAAAACTGTTCTTTTAGTATAACCACAGAACTAAGAGATAAGAAGCAAAAGGCCCATGCAC
TTTTTTATAAGCTTGATATAGTACCAATTGAAGATAGTGGTAATAGTAGTACCTATAGGTTAATAAATTG
TAATACTTCAGTCATTAAGCAGGCTTGTCCAAAGGTATCCTTTGATCCAATTCCCATACATTATTGTACT
CCAGCTGGTTATGCGATTTTCAAGTGTAATGATAAGAATTTCAATGGGACAGGGCCATGTAAAAATGTCA
GCTCAGTACAATGCACACATGGAATTAAGCCGGTGGTATCAACTCAATTGCTGTTAAATGGCAGTCTAGC
AGAAGAAGAGATAATAATCAGATCTGAAAACCTCACAAATAATGCCAAAACCATAATAGTGCACCTCAAT
GACTCTGTAGAAATCACTTGTACCAGACCCTCCAACAATACAAGAACAAGTTTAACTATAGGACCAGGAC
AAGTGTTCTATAGAACAGGAGACATAATAGGAGATATAAGAAGGGCACATTGTGTGATTAATGGAGCAAA
ATGGAATGAAACTTTAAAACAGGTAGCTAAAAAATTAAGAGAAAGTTTTAATAAGACAATAATCTTTCAA
CCACCCGTAGGAGGAGATCCAGAAATTACAATGCTTCATTTTAATTGCAGAGGGGAATTTTTCTATTGCA
ATACAACAAAACTGTTTAATAGTACTTGGGGAGAAAATGAAAACATAACCACGGGGGGGTCTAATAACAC
TCACACTGTCATTCCATGCAGGATAAAGCAAATTATAAACATGTGGCAGGGAACAGGACAAGCAATGTAT
GCTCCTCCCATCAGGGGAAACATTACTTGTGTATCAAACATTACAGGAATACTATTGACAAGAGATGGTG
GTGATAATAATAGTATTAACGAGACCTTCAGACCTGGAGGAGGAAATATAAAGGACAATTGGAGAAGTGA
ATTATATAAATATAAAGTAGTACAAATTGAACCACTAGGAGTAGCACCCTCCAAGGCAAGGAGAAGAGTG
GTGGAGAGAGAAAAAAGAGCAGTTGGAATAGGAGCTATGATCTTTGGGTTCTTAGGAGCAGCAGGAAGCA
CTATGGGCGCGGCGTCGCTAACGCTGACGGTACAGGCCAGACAATTATTGTCTGGTATAGTGCAACAGCA
AAGCAATTTGCTGAGGGCTATAGAGGCGCAGCAGCATATGTTGCAACTCACAGTCTGGGGCATTAAACAG
CTCCAGGCAAGAGTCCTGGCTGTGGAAAGATACCTAAAGGATCAAAAGTTCCTAGGACTTTGGGGCTGCT
CTGGAAAAATCATCTGCACCACTAATGTGCCTTGGAACTCCACTTGGAGTAATAAATCTTATGCAGATAT
TTGGAACAATATGACATGGACAGAATGGGAGAGAGAAATTAGCAATTACACAAACCAAATATATGAATTG
CTTACAGAATCGCAGAACCAGCAGGACAAGAATGAAAAGGATTTGTTGGAATTGGATAAATGGGCAAGCT
TGTGGACTTGGTTTGACATAACACAGTGGCTGTGGTATATAAAAATATTTATAATGATAATAGGAGGCTT
AATAGGTTTAAGAATAATTTTTGCTGTGCTTTCTATAGTAAATAGAGTTAGGCAGGGGTACTCACCTTTG
TCTTTCCAGACCCCTACCCATCATCAGAGGGAACAACCCGACAGACTCGAAAGAATCGAAGAAGAAGGTG
GCGAGCAAGGCAGAGACAGATCCGTGCGCTTAGTGAGCGGATTCTTGGCTCTGTTCTGGGACGATCTACG
GAGCCTGTGCCTCTTCAGCTACCGCCGCTTGAGAGACTTCAGCTTGATTGTAACGAGGACTGTGGAACTT
CTGGGACACAGCAGTCTCAAGGGACTGAGACGGGGGTGGGAAGGCCTCAAATATCTGGGGAATCTTCTGT
TGTATTGGGGTCAGGAACTAAAGATTAGTGCTGTTTCTTTGTTTGATGCTATAGCCATAAGAGTAGCGGG
GTGGACAGATAGGATTATAGAAGTAGCACAAAGAGCTTGGAGAGCTATTCTCCACATACCTAGAAGAATC
AGGCAGGGCTTTGAAAGGGCTTTGTTATAACATGGGAAACAAGTGGTCAAAAAATAGCATAGTGGGATGG
CCTCAGATCAGGGAAAGAATAAGGAGAACTCCTCCAGCAGCAGAAGGCGTAGGAGCAGTATCTCAAGACG
GATCCAGCTAAGGGTCAAGACAATTCTGCAGATATCCAGCACAGTGGCGGCCGCTCGAGTCTAGAGGGCC
CGCGGTTCGAAGGTAAGCCTATCCCTAACCCTCTCCTCGGTCTCGATTCTACGCGTACCGGTCATCATCA
CCATCACCATTGAGTTTAAACCCGCTGATCAGCCTCGACTGTGCCTTCTAGTTGCCAGCCATCTGTTGTT
TGCCCCTCCCCCGTGCCTTCCTTGACCCTGGAAGGTGCCACTCCCACTGTCCTTTCCTAATAAAATGAGG
AAATTGCATCGCATTGTCTGAGTAGGTGTCATTCTATTCTGGGGGGTGGGGTGGGGCAGGACAGCAAGGG
GGAGGATTGGGAAGACAATAGCAGGCATGCTGGGGATGCGGTGGGCTCTATGGCTTCTGAGGCGGAAAGA
ACCAGCTGGGGCTCTAGGGGGTATCCCC
[124 nt withheld, positions 4369-4492]
C
[91 nt withheld, positions 4494-4584]
A
[49 nt withheld, positions 4586-4634]
CCTTTGACGTTGGAGTCCACGTTCTTT
[37 nt withheld, positions 4662-4698]
ACCCTATCTCGGTCTATTCTTTTGATTTATAAGGGATTTTGCCGATTTCGGCCTATTGGTTAAAAAATGA
GCTGATTTAACAAAAATTTAACGCGAATTAATTCTGTGGAATGTGTGTCAGTTAGGGTGTGGAAAGTCCC
CAGGCTCCCCAGCAGGCAGAAGTATGCAAAGCATGCATCTCAATTAGTCAGCAACCAGGTGTGGAAAGTC
CCCAGGCTCCCCAGCAGGCAGAAGTATGCAAAGCATGCATCTCAATTAGTCAGCAACCATAGTCCCGCCC
CTAACTCCGCCCATCCCGCCCCTAACTCCGCCCAGTTCCGCCCATTCTCCGCCCCATGGCTGACTAATTT
TTTTTATTTATGCAGAGGCCGAGGCCGCCTCTGCCTCTGAGCTATTCCAGAAGTAGTGAGGAGGCTTTTT
TGGAGGCCTAGGCTTTTGCAAAAAGCTCCCGGGAGCTTGTATATCCATTTTCGGATCTGATCAAGAGACA
GGATGAGGATCGTTTCGCATGATTGAACAAGATGGATTGCACGCAGGTTCTCCGGCCGCTTGGGTGGAGA
GGCTATTCGGCTATGACTGGGCACAACAGACAATCGGCTGCTCTGATGCCGCCGTGTTCCGGCTGTCAGC
GCAGGGGCGCCCGGTTCTTTTTGTCAAGACCGACCTGTCCGGTGCCCTGAATGAACTGCAGGACGAGGCA
GCGCGGCTATCGTGGCTGGCCACGACGGGCGTTCCTTGCGCAGCTGTGCTCGACGTTGTCACTGAAGCGG
GAAGGGACTGGCTGCTATTGGGCGAAGTGCCGGGGCAGGATCTCCTGTCATCTCACCTTGCTCCTGCCGA
GAAAGTATCCATCATGGCTGATGCAATGCGGCGGCTGCATACGCTTGATCCGGCTACCTGCCCATTCGAC
CACCAAGCGAAACATCGCATCGAGCGAGCACGTACTCGGATGGAAGCCGGTCTTGTCGATCAGGATGATC
TGGACGAAGAGCATCAGGGGCTCGCGCCAGCCGAACTGTTCGCCAGGCTCAAGGCGCGCATGCCCGACGG
CGAGGATCTCGTCGTGACCCATGGCGATGCCTGCTTGCCGAATATCATGGTGGAAAATGGCCGCTTTTCT
GGATTCATCGACTGTGGCCGGCTGGGTGTGGCGGACCGCTATCAGGACATAGCGTTGGCTACCCGTGATA
TTGCTGAAGAGCTTGGCGGCGAATGGGCTGACCGCTTCCTCGTGCTTTACGGTATCGCCGCTCCCGATTC
GCAGCGCATCGCCTTCTATCGCCTTCTTGACGAGTTCTTCTGAGCGGGACTCTGGGGTTCGCGAAATGAC
CGACCAAGCGACGCCCAACCTGCCATCACGAGATTTCGATTCCACCGCCGCCTTCTATGAAAGGTTGGGC
TTCGGAATCGTTTTCCGGGACGCCGGCTGGATGATCCTCCAGCGCGGGGATCTCATGCTGGAGTTCTTCG
CCCACCCCAACTTGTTTATTGCAGCTTATAATGGTTACAAATAAAGCAATAGCATCACAAATTTCACAAA
TAAAGCATTTTTTTCACTGCATTCTAGTTGTGGTTTGTCCAAACTCATCAATGTATCTTATCATGTCTGT
ATACCGTCGACCTCTAGCTAGAGCTTGGCGTAATCATGGTCATAGCTGTTTCCTGTGTGAAATTGTTATC
CGCTCACAATTCCACACAACATACGAGCCGGAAGCATAAAGTGTAAAGCCTGGGGTGCCTAATGAGTGAG
CTAACTCACATTAATTGCGTTGCGCTCACTGCCCGCTTTCCAGTCGGGAAACCTGTCGTGCCAGCTGCAT
TAATGAATCGGCCAACGCGCGGGGAGAGGCGGTTTGCGTATTGGGCGCTCTTCCGCTTCCTCGCTCACTG
ACTCGCTGCGCTCGGTCGTTCGGCTGCGGCGAGCGGTATCAGCTCACTCAAAGGCGGTAATACGGTTATC
CACAGAATCAGGGGATAACGCAGGAAAGAACATGTGAGCAAAAGGCCAGCAAAAGGCCAGGAACCGTAAA
AAGGCCGCGTTGCTGGCGTTTTTCCATAGGCTCCGCCCCCCTGACGAGCATCACAAAAATCGACGCTCAA
GTCAGAGGTGGCGAAACCCGACAGGACTATAAAGATACCAGGCGTTTCCCCCTGGAAGCTCCCTCGTGCG
CTCTCCTGTTCCGACCCTGCCGCTTACCGGATACCTGTCCGCCTTTCTCCCTTCGGGAAGCGTGGCGCTT
TCTCATAGCTCACGCTGTAGGTATCTCAGTTCGGTGTAGGTCGTTCGCTCCAAGCTGGGCTGTGTGCACG
AACCCCCCGTTCAGCCCGACCGCTGCGCCTTATCCGGTAACTATCGTCTTGAGTCCAACCCGGTAAGACA
CGACTTATCGCCACTGGCAGCAGCCACTGGTAACAGGATTAGCAGAGCGAGGTATGTAGGCGGTGCTACA
GAGTTCTTGAAGTGGTGGCCTAACTACGGCTACACTAGAAGAACAGTATTTGGTATCTGCGCTCTGCTGA
AGCCAGTTACCTTCGGAAAAAGAGTTGGTAGCTCTTGATCCGGCAAACAAACCACCGCTGGTAGCGGTGG
TTTTTTTGTTTGCAAGCAGCAGATTACGCGCAGAAAAAAAGGATCTCAAGAAGATCCTTTGATCTTTTCT
ACGGGGTCTGACGCTCAGTGGAACGAAAACTCACGTTAAGGGATTTTGGTCATGAGATTATCAAAAAGGA
TCTTCACCTAGATCCTTTTAAATTAAAAATGAAGTTTTAAATCAATCTAAAGTATATATGAGTAAACTTG
GTCTGACAGTTACCAATGCTTAATCAGTGAGGCACCTATCTCAGCGATCTGTCTATTTCGTTCATCCATA
GTTGCCTGACTCCCCGTCGTGTAGATAACTACGATACGGGAGGGCTTACCATCTGGCCCCAGTGCTGCAA
TGATACCGCGAGACCCACGCTCACCGGCTCCAGATTTATCAGCAATAAACCAGCCAGCCGGAAGGGCCGA
GCGCAGAAGTGGTCCTGCAACTTTATCCGCCTCCATCCAGTCTATTAATTGTTGCCGGGAAGCTAGAGTA
AGTAGTTCGCCAGTTAATAGTTTGCGCAACGTTGTTGCCATTGCTACAGGCATCGTGGTGTCACGCTCGT
CGTTTGGTATGGCTTCATTCAGCTCCGGTTCCCAACGATCAAGGCGAGTTACATGATCCCCCATGTTGTG
CAAAAAAGCGGTTAGCTCCTTCGGTCCTCCGATCGTTGTCAGAAGTAAGTTGGCCGCAGTGTTATCACTC
ATGGTTATGGCAGCACTGCATAATTCTCTTACTGTCATGCCATCCGTAAGATGCTTTTCTGTGACTGGTG
AGTACTCAACCAAGTCATTCTGAGAATAGTGTATGCGGCGACCGAGTTGCTCTTGCCCGGCGTCAATACG
GGATAATACCGCGCCACATAGCAGAACTTTAAAAGTGCTCATCATTGGAAAACGTTCTTCGGGGCGAAAA
CTCTCAAGGATCTTACCGCTGTTGAGATCCAGTTCGATGTAACCCACTCGTGCACCCAACTGATCTTCAG
CATCTTTTACTTTCACCAGCGTTTCTGGGTGAGCAAAAACAGGAAGGCAAAATGCCGCAAAAAAGGGAAT
AAGGGCGACACGGAAATGTTGAATACTCATACTCTTCCTTTTTCAATATTATTGAAGCATTTATCAGGGT
TATTGTCTCATGAGCGGATACATATTTGAATGTATTTAGAAAAATAAACAAATAGGGGTTCCGCGCACAT
TTCCCCGAAAAGTGCCACCTGACGTC
Features (pLannotate 1.2.2; 23 found; start..end, strand, type, name):
     28..80      -  misc_feature   bom (fragment): basis of mobility region from pBR322
    235..614     +  enhancer       CMV enhancer: human cytomegalovirus immediate early enhancer
    615..818     +  promoter       CMV promoter: human cytomegalovirus (CMV) immediate early promoter
    814..847     +  LTR            5' LTR (truncated) (fragment): truncated 5' long terminal repeat (LTR) from HIV-1
    863..881     +  promoter       T7 promoter: promoter for bacteriophage T7 RNA polymerase
    927..1037    +  CDS            tat (fragment): TAT_HV1Z2 - Experimental evidence at protein level: Swiss-Prot protein existence level 1. Extracellular circulating Tat can be endocytosed by surrounding uninfected cells via the binding to several surface receptors such as CD26, CXCR4, heparan sulfate proteoglycans (HSPG) or LDLR. Neurons are rarely infected, but they internalize Tat via their LDLR. Through its interaction with nuclear HATs, Tat is potentially able to control the acetylation-dependent cellular gene expression. Modulates the expression of many cellular genes involved in cell survival, proliferation or in coding for cytokines o
   1213..3807    +  CDS            env: ENV_HV1S3 - Experimental evidence at protein level: Swiss-Prot protein existence level 1. [Transmembrane protein gp41]: Acts as a class I viral fusion protein. Under the current model, the protein has at least 3 conformational states: pre-fusion native state, pre-hairpin intermediate state, and post-fusion hairpin state. During fusion of viral and target intracellular membranes, the coiled coil regions (heptad repeats) assume a trimer-of-hairpins structure, positioning the fusion peptide in close proximity to the C-terminal region of the ectodomain. The formation of this structure appears to d
   3812..3919    +  CDS            nef (fragment): NEF_HV1Z2 - Experimental evidence at protein level: Swiss-Prot protein existence level 1. Extracellular Nef protein targets CD4(+) T-lymphocytes for apoptosis by interacting with CXCR4 surface receptors. From Human immunodeficiency virus type 1 group M subtype D (isolate Z2/CDC-Z34) (HIV-1).
   4002..4043    +  CDS            V5 tag: epitope tag from simian virus 5
   4099..4323    +  polyA_signal   bGH poly(A) signal: bovine growth hormone polyadenylation signal
   4327..4348    +  promoter       SV40 promoter (fragment): SV40 enhancer and early promoter
   4369..4797    +  rep_origin     f1 ori (sequence partly withheld): f1 bacteriophage origin of replication; arrow indicates direction of (+) strand synthesis
   4811..5140    +  promoter       SV40 promoter: SV40 enhancer and early promoter
   5207..5998    +  CDS            neo: KKA2_KLEPN - Also known as kan, nptII. Experimental evidence at protein level: Swiss-Prot protein existence level 1. Resistance to kanamycin, neomycin, paromomycin, ribostamycin, butirosin and gentamicin B. From Klebsiella pneumoniae.
   6024..6182    +  CDS            ble (fragment): BLE_KLEPN - Experimental evidence at protein level: Swiss-Prot protein existence level 1. Binding protein with a strong affinity to the bleomycin family of antibiotics. Binds to CL990; an antimitotic-antibiotic compound. From Klebsiella pneumoniae.
   6177..6298    +  polyA_signal   SV40 poly(A) signal: SV40 polyadenylation signal
   6371..6387    -  protein_bind   lac operator: The lac repressor binds to the lac operator to inhibit transcription in E. coli. This inhibition can be relieved by adding lactose or isopropyl-β-D-thiogalactopyranoside (IPTG). lac repressor encoded by lacI
   6395..6425    -  promoter       lac promoter: promoter for the E. coli lac operon
   6440..6461    -  protein_bind   CAP binding site: CAP binding activates transcription in the presence of cAMP. E. coli catabolite activator protein
   6474..6566    -  CDS            lacI (fragment): lac repressor; lacI; The lac repressor binds to the lac operator to inhibit transcription in E. coli. This inhibition can be relieved by adding lactose or isopropyl-β-D-thiogalactopyranoside (IPTG).
   6749..7337    -  rep_origin     ori: high-copy-number ColE1/pMB1/pBR322/pUC origin of replication
   7508..8368    -  CDS            AmpR: β-lactamase; bla; confers resistance to ampicillin, carbenicillin, and related antibiotics
   8369..8473    -  promoter       AmpR promoter: bla
