[The description below was written by a language model from this plasmid's Addgene catalogue record and pLannotate feature annotations shown in this document.]
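Description:
pHM033Env is a mammalian expression plasmid built on the Invitrogen pcDNA3.1D/V5-His-TOPO backbone that carries a patient-derived HIV-1 envelope glycoprotein gene. According to the record, the insert (about 2.6 kb) was obtained by reverse transcription of viral RNA from samples of HIV-1-infected patients in Singapore and introduced by TOPO cloning. The full sequenced plasmid is about 8.5 kb. It is propagated in E. coli at high copy through a ColE1/pUC-type origin with ampicillin selection (AmpR under its own bla promoter), and it also contains an f1 origin. For selection in mammalian cells, an SV40 early promoter drives a neomycin phosphotransferase gene followed by an SV40 polyadenylation signal, conferring G418 resistance.

The env open reading frame sits downstream of the human CMV immediate-early enhancer and promoter, with a T7 promoter in between, and transcripts terminate at the bovine growth hormone polyadenylation signal. The annotation also detects short fragments of tat upstream and nef downstream of env, which suggests that the amplified viral segment extends slightly beyond the env coding region into flanking HIV-1 sequence. The backbone's V5 epitope tag is annotated downstream of the nef fragment, separated from env, and the record does not indicate that Env is expressed as a tagged fusion. Env encodes the viral surface and gp41 transmembrane fusion subunits. The associated study compared CRF01_AE and subtype B envelopes for use of low CCR5 levels, maraviroc susceptibility and potential N-glycosylation sites, so the plasmid suits functional studies of Env-mediated entry, although the subtype of this particular clone is not stated.
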