Addgene plasmid #137672: pHM033Env
Purpose: Express HIV Env which is isolated a from IRB approved HIV infected patient samples from Singapore and cloned into expression vector (pcDNA 3.1)
Depositing lab: Anjali Joshi. Depositing organization: Texas Tech University Health Sciences Center El Paso. Publication: HIV-1 subtype CRF01_AE and B differ in utilization of low levels of CCR5, Maraviroc susceptibility and potential N-glycosylation sites. Joshi A, Cox EK, Sedano MJ, Punke EB, Lee RT, Maurer-Stroh S, Kaur P, Ng OT, Garg H. Virology. 2017 Dec;512:222-233. doi: 10.1016/j.virol.2017.09.026. Epub 2017 Oct 9. PubMed 29020646.
Backbone
  Vector backbone: pcDNA3.1D/V5-His-TOPO
  Backbone manufacturer: Invitrogen
  Vector type: Mammalian Expression
  Selectable markers: Neomycin (select with G418)
Growth in bacteria
  Bacterial resistance: Ampicillin, 100 μg/mL
  Growth temperature: 37°C
  Growth strain: DH5alpha
  Copy number: High Copy
Gene/Insert
  Gene/Insert name: HIV-1 Envelope Glycoprotein
  Species: HIV-1
  Insert size (bp): 2598
  GenBank ID: KY213722.1
  Cloning method: TOPO Cloning
Terms and licenses: Academic/Nonprofit Terms; Industry Terms: Not Available to Industry
Depositor comments: HIV-1 infected Patient Samples from Singapore, reverse transcribed RNA cloned into expression vector
How to cite: pHM033Env was a gift from Anjali Joshi (Addgene plasmid # 137672 ; http://n2t.net/addgene:137672 ; RRID:Addgene_137672)
