>Addgene plasmid #137672 | pHM033Env | depositor partial sequence | sequence record 265804 | Env Sequence only
ATGAGAGTGAAGGGGACACAGATGAATTGGCCAAACTTGTGGAAATGGGGGACTTTGATCCTTGGGTTGG
TGATAATTTGTAGTGCCTCAGACAAGTTGTGGGTTACAGTTTATTATGGAGTTCCTGTGTGGAAAGATGC
AGATACCACCCTATTTTGTGCATCAGATGCTAAAGCACAGGAGACAGAAGTGCACAATATCTGGGCCACA
CATGCCTGTGTACCCACAGACCCCAACCCACAAGAAATACACCTGAAAAATGTAACAGAAAATTTTAACA
TGTGGAAAAATAACATGGTAGAGCAGATGCAGGAGGATGTAATCAGTTTATGGGATCAAAGTCTAAAGCC
ATGTGTAAAGTTAACTCCTCTCTGTGTTACTTTAAATTGTAGCATTGCTACTTTTCCCAATGACACTATG
TCCAGGGACAATAGCAGTATCAATGACGATACCATAGGAAATCTAACAGAGGAGTTAAAAAACTGTTCTT
TTAGTATAACCACAGAACTAAGAGATAAGAAGCAAAAGGCCCATGCACTTTTTTATAAGCTTGATATAGT
ACCAATTGAAGATAGTGGTAATAGTAGTACCTATAGGTTAATAAATTGTAATACTTCAGTCATTAAGCAG
GCTTGTCCAAAGGTATCCTTTGATCCAATTCCCATACATTATTGTACTCCAGCTGGTTATGCGATTTTCA
AGTGTAATGATAAGAATTTCAATGGGACAGGGCCATGTAAAAATGTCAGCTCAGTACAATGCACACATGG
AATTAAGCCGGTGGTATCAACTCAATTGCTGTTAAATGGCAGTCTAGCAGAAGAAGAGATAATAATCAGA
TCTGAAAACCTCACAAATAATGCCAAAACCATAATAGTGCACCTCAATGACTCTGTAGAAATCACTTGTA
CCAGACCCTCCAACAATACAAGAACAAGTTTAACTATAGGACCAGGACAAGTGTTCTATAGAACAGGAGA
CATAATAGGAGATATAAGAAGGGCACATTGTGTGATTAATGGAGCAAAATGGAATGAAACTTTAAAACAG
GTAGCTAAAAAATTAAGAGAAAGTTTTAATAAGACAATAATCTTTCAACCACCCGTAGGAGGAGATCCAG
AAATTACAATGCTTCATTTTAATTGCAGAGGGGAATTTTTCTATTGCAATACAACAAAACTGTTTAATAG
TACTTGGGGAGAAAATGAAAACATAACCACGGGGGGGTCTAATAACACTCACACTGTCATTCCATGCAGG
ATAAAGCAAATTATAAACATGTGGCAGGGAACAGGACAAGCAATGTATGCTCCTCCCATCAGGGGAAACA
TTACTTGTGTATCAAACATTACAGGAATACTATTGACAAGAGATGGTGGTGATAATAATAGTATTAACGA
GACCTTCAGACCTGGAGGAGGAAATATAAAGGACAATTGGAGAAGTGAATTATATAAATATAAAGTAGTA
CAAATTGAACCACTAGGAGTAGCACCCTCCAAGGCAAGGAGAAGAGTGGTGGAGAGAGAAAAAAGAGCAG
TTGGAATAGGAGCTATGATCTTTGGGTTCTTAGGAGCAGCAGGAAGCACTATGGGCGCGGCGTCGCTAAC
GCTGACGGTACAGGCCAGACAATTATTGTCTGGTATAGTGCAACAGCAAAGCAATTTGCTGAGGGCTATA
GAGGCGCAGCAGCATATGTTGCAACTCACAGTCTGGGGCATTAAACAGCTCCAGGCAAGAGTCCTGGCTG
TGGAAAGATACCTAAAGGATCAAAAGTTCCTAGGACTTTGGGGCTGCTCTGGAAAAATCATCTGCACCAC
TAATGTGCCTTGGAACTCCACTTGGAGTAATAAATCTTATGCAGATATTTGGAACAATATGACATGGACA
GAATGGGAGAGAGAAATTAGCAATTACACAAACCAAATATATGAATTGCTTACAGAATCGCAGAACCAGC
AGGACAAGAATGAAAAGGATTTGTTGGAATTGGATAAATGGGCAAGCTTGTGGACTTGGTTTGACATAAC
ACAGTGGCTGTGGTATATAAAAATATTTATAATGATAATAGGAGGCTTAATAGGTTTAAGAATAATTTTT
GCTGTGCTTTCTATAGTAAATAGAGTTAGGCAGGGGTACTCACCTTTGTCTTTCCAGACCCCTACCCATC
ATCAGAGGGAACAACCCGACAGACTCGAAAGAATCGAAGAAGAAGGTGGCGAGCAAGGCAGAGACAGATC
CGTGCGCTTAGTGAGCGGATTCTTGGCTCTGTTCTGGGACGATCTACGGAGCCTGTGCCTCTTCAGCTAC
CGCCGCTTGAGAGACTTCAGCTTGATTGTAACGAGGACTGTGGAACTTCTGGGACACAGCAGTCTCAAGG
GACTGAGACGGGGGTGGGAAGGCCTCAAATATCTGGGGAATCTTCTGTTGTATTGGGGTCAGGAACTAAA
GATTAGTGCTGTTTCTTTGTTTGATGCTATAGCCATAAGAGTAGCGGGGTGGACAGATAGGATTATAGAA
GTAGCACAAAGAGCTTGGAGAGCTATTCTCCACATACCTAGAAGAATCAGGCAGGGCTTTGAAAGGGCTT
TGTTATAA
